>Addgene plasmid #26134 | pBS-hnRNPA2 | depositor partial sequence | sequence record 12275 | Author sequence
CCGTTGCTGTCGGGCTTCATGGTATTTTGAGCAGAATTTCACGGCACAATAATCACTTGTAAAGTTTCAG
TTAGAATGGGTCGTCGAAATACAGAAAACAATGATAGACGAACCGAACAATTTCGAAAACTCTTTATCGG
CGGATTGACTCCCCAAACCGATGAAATCCGTCTCCGAAAATATTATGAACAGTGGGGTGAATTGGTCGAC
TTTGTTGTGATGAAAGATAATAAAACTGGCCGTTCAAGAGGATTCGGATTTGTTACTTATCGAGATCCTG
AAATGGTTGATGAAGCTCAAAATAATAGGCCCCATGAAGTTGATGGCAAAATCGTTGAAGCAAAACGAGC
AATGCCGCGAGAAGATTCCAACACTCCTGAATCACATATGACAGTTAACAAGCTCTTTGTCGGAGGATTA
AAAAAAGATGTAACAACTGAACATTTACGACATTATTTTACAAGTTATGGCACGATAACTGACTGTGAAA
TTGTTACATGGAAAGATTCAGGAGAGTCAAGAGGATTTGGATTTGTTACATTTGATGATTACGATCCAGT
TGACAAAGCTATTCTTTATAAGCCTCACCAAATTGGTTCTAGTCGAGTCGACGTTAAAAAAGCTTTGAGT
AAAGATGAAATGGAAGAAATTCGTAGAAAACAACACAACGAGCCCTTATCTGTAAACTGTTCAACATCAA
GTGATTATTTTCAAAACACGTCAAAATCTACAATACCAGCCTTCCAAAGTCCCATTCAACAAAACACTTA
TTCAAGCAATTTGCCATGCGTTGGGAGTGTCATGTTTGATGGTTCTTTCCAAGCCACTGGCTACCAATAT
CCAAACATTTCTGCATCAAATTGGAATGGAAATCCAGGAATTAATTCAAATTATATGTATTCACGACCTA
TATCTGATTTGAATCAATTCGTGGCCCCTTCAGTCATCAACTTTAATAATCTTATAAATCCTTCCCAACC
TTCACCTGTTGACAATGGCCAGCAAAATATTGATGCTTGCGATATTAGTACAAAAACCAAAATTAGTTCT
ACTGGAGATGAAAATATTTAATATTTATGAAATAATCAAATTATTGATAGAAATTAATCCAGTGATTCTT
ATGAAAAATATGTATGACCGATAGCTTCGAGTTGCCTTCAATCGCGTTCTGATTTTTAACATATCGAAAT
AGGGATTTCTTTTTCTTCGATTTCTTTTTCTGATCTTCCTATGATGCCTAATCACTTTTATTTTAGCCTT
TTTAGGTCCCACGACAGAATTTTATTTTTGTTTAGTAAGTGATATTTATGTCAATGTAAAAGAATTTCAT
AAAAAATAATAAAATGGTTCCCTCTATTCAAAATTGATAATGTATTTCACCATCAGATATTGTTGAATGA
TTTAGAGATTTTATCAGTAAATCTCGATAGTAAGTGTCAAGTAGGTTCAACATTTTGAGTCTCGTTTATA
TTGTAACAATTTTGTGCTAATACAAATTTTTGATCGTCAAAAAAAAAAAAAAAAAATGCGA
