>Addgene plasmid #26134 | pBS-hnRNPA2 | addgene partial sequence | sequence record 32242 | 26134 with T7
GGTATCGATAAGCTTGATATCGAATTCCGTTGCTGTCGCCGTTGCTGTCGGGCTTCATGGTATTTTGAGC
AGAATTTCACGGCACAATAATCACTTGTAAAGTTTCAGTTAGAATGGGTCGTCGAAATACAGAAAACAAT
GATAGACGAACCGAACAATTTCGAAAACTCTTTATCGGCGGATTGACTCCCCAAACCGATGAAATCCGTC
TCCGAAAATATTATGAACAGTGGGGTGAATTGGTCGACTTTGTTGTGATGAAAGATAATAAAACTGGCCG
TTCAAGAGGATTCGGATTTGTTACTTATCGAGATCCTGAAATGGTTGATGAAGCTCAAAATAATAGGCCC
CATGAAGTTGATGGCAAAATCGTTGAAGCAAAACGAGCAATGCCGCGAGAAGATTCCAACACTCCTGAAT
CACATATGACAGTTAACAAGCTCTTTGTCGGAGGATTAAAAAAAGATGTAACAACTGAACATTTACGACA
TTATTTTACAAGTTATGGCACGATAACTGACTGTGAAATTGTTACATGGAAAGATTCAGGAGAGTCAAGA
GGATTTGGATTTGTTACATTTGATGATTACGATCCAGTTGACAAAGCTATTCTTTATAAGCCTCACCAAA
TTGGTTCTAGTCGAGTCGACGTTAAAAAAGCTTTGAGTAAAGATGAAATGGAAGAAATTCGTAGAAAACA
ACACAACGAGCCCTTATCTGTAAACTGTTCAACATCAAGTGATTATTTTCAAAACACGTCAAAATCTACA
ATACCAGCCTTCCAAAGTCCCATTCAACAAAACACTTATTCAAGCAATTTGCCATGCGTTGGGAGTGTCA
TGTTTGATGGTTCTTTCCAAGCCACTGGCTACCAATATCCAAACATTTCTGCATCAAATTGGAATGAAAT
CCAGGAATTAATTCAAATTATATGTATTCACGACCTATATCTGATTGAATCAATTCGTGCCCCTTCAGTC
AT
