[The description below was written by a language model from this plasmid's Addgene catalogue record.]
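Description:
pBS-hnRNPA2 is a bacterial cloning plasmid built on the pBluescript II SK(+) backbone (about 3 kb without insert), carrying a cDNA fragment from the planarian flatworm Schmidtea mediterranea. It is maintained in E. coli as a high-copy plasmid under ampicillin selection. pBluescript II phagemids in general carry a pUC-type origin, an f1 origin for single-stranded DNA rescue, and a multiple cloning site within a lacZα fragment. No feature table is supplied with this record, so these elements are inferred from the named backbone rather than confirmed for this particular plasmid.

The insert is Smed-hnRNPA2 (about 1.5 kb), the planarian homolog of heterogeneous nuclear ribonucleoprotein A2, an RNA-binding protein family involved in mRNA processing and transport. It was cloned by restriction digestion between the EcoRI site (5′) and the NotI site (3′), both of which remain intact, so the fragment can be excised or moved to other vectors. The listed sequencing primers, T7 at the 5′ end and T3 at the 3′ end, correspond to the phage promoters that flank the pBluescript polylinker. These promoters allow in vitro transcription of either strand, but the vector has no promoter for expression in eukaryotic cells and the record lists no tags or reporters.

The plasmid comes from a functional genomic screen for regulators of germ cell development in planarians. Clones of this type typically serve as templates for sense or antisense riboprobes for in situ hybridization, or for double-stranded RNA for RNA interference, although the record does not state the specific use and classifies the plasmid simply as a cloning vector.
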