Addgene plasmid #26134: pBS-hnRNPA2
Depositing lab: Phillip Newmark. Depositing organization: University of Illinois at Urbana-Champaign. Publication: A functional genomic screen in planarians identifies novel regulators of germ cell development. Wang Y, Stary JM, Wilhelm JE, Newmark PA. Genes Dev. 2010 Sep 15. 24(18):2081-92. 10.1101/gad.1951010 PubMed 20844018.
Backbone
  Vector backbone: pBluescript II SK(+)
  Backbone size w/o insert (bp): 3000
  Vector type: cloning
Growth in bacteria
  Bacterial resistance: Ampicillin, 100 μg/mL
  Growth temperature: 37°C
  Growth strain: DH5alpha
  Copy number: High Copy
Gene/Insert
  Gene/Insert name: Smed-hnRNPA2 (alt name: hnRNPA2)
  Species: Schmidtea mediterranea
  Insert size (bp): 1531
  GenBank ID: HM639989
  Cloning method: Restriction Enzyme; 5′ cloning site EcoRI (not destroyed); 3′ cloning site NotI (not destroyed)
  Sequencing primers: 5′ T7; 3′ T3
Terms and licenses: Academic/Nonprofit Terms; Industry Terms: Not Available to Industry
How to cite: pBS-hnRNPA2 was a gift from Phillip Newmark (Addgene plasmid # 26134 ; http://n2t.net/addgene:26134 ; RRID:Addgene_26134)
